Addgene plasmid #197147: pcDNA3-ApoE3
Purpose: Expresses ApoE3 in Mammalian cell
Depositing lab: Bradley Hyman. Depositing organization: Massachusetts General Hospital. Publication: Gene transfer of human Apoe isoforms results in differential modulation of amyloid deposition and neurotoxicity in mouse brain. Hudry E, Dashkoff J, Roe AD, Takeda S, Koffie RM, Hashimoto T, Scheel M, Spires-Jones T, Arbel-Ornath M, Betensky R, Davidson BL, Hyman BT. Sci Transl Med. 2013 Nov 20;5(212):212ra161. doi: 10.1126/scitranslmed.3007000. PubMed 24259049.
Backbone
  Vector backbone: pDNA3
  Vector type: Mammalian Expression
Growth in bacteria
  Bacterial resistance: Ampicillin, 100 μg/mL
  Growth temperature: 37°C
  Growth strain: DH5alpha
  Copy number: High Copy
Gene/Insert
  Gene/Insert name: ApoE3
  Species: H. sapiens (human)
  Insert size (bp): 953
  GenBank ID: NG_007084.2
  Entrez Gene: APOE (a.k.a. AD2, APO-E, ApoE4, LDLCQ5, LPG)
  Promoter: CMV
  Cloning method: Unknown
  Sequencing primers: 5′ CMVF
Terms and licenses: Academic/Nonprofit Terms; Industry Terms: Not Available to Industry
How to cite: pcDNA3-ApoE3 was a gift from Bradley Hyman (Addgene plasmid # 197147 ; http://n2t.net/addgene:197147 ; RRID:Addgene_197147)
