[The description below was written by a language model from this plasmid's Addgene catalogue record and pLannotate feature annotations shown in this document.]
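Description:
pcDNA3-ApoE3 is a mammalian expression plasmid carrying the human apolipoprotein E coding sequence, recorded as the E3 isoform, in a pcDNA3-type backbone (the catalogue lists it as "pDNA3"). The sequenced construct is about 6.5 kb. It is propagated in E. coli from a high-copy ColE1/pUC-type origin with ampicillin selection through the β-lactamase gene and its native promoter. An f1 phage origin is also present, which in principle permits single-stranded DNA production. Short lac promoter/operator, CAP site, lacI, bom and pUC polylinker fragments are backbone remnants with no evident role in expression. The brief hits annotated as a truncated HIV-1 LTR, a partial ble gene and a second SV40 promoter fragment are most likely annotation matches to small stretches of backbone sequence rather than functional elements.

The payload is a roughly 950 bp APOE open reading frame. It lies downstream of the human cytomegalovirus immediate-early enhancer and promoter and is followed by the bovine growth hormone polyadenylation signal, giving strong constitutive expression in transfected mammalian cells. No epitope tag or reporter is annotated, so the protein appears to be expressed untagged. T7 and SP6 phage promoters flank the insert, which could allow in vitro transcription and provide priming sites for sequencing. A separate cassette places the neomycin phosphotransferase gene under the SV40 early promoter/enhancer with an SV40 poly(A) signal, allowing G418 selection of stable cell lines.

The stated purpose is expression of ApoE3 in mammalian cells. The associated publication compares how human APOE isoforms affect amyloid deposition and neurotoxicity in mouse brain. The cloning method is not stated in the record.
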