Features (pLannotate 1.2.2; 22 found; start..end, strand, type, name):
     48..100     -  misc_feature   bom (fragment): basis of mobility region from pBR322
    255..634     +  enhancer       CMV enhancer: human cytomegalovirus immediate early enhancer
    635..838     +  promoter       CMV promoter: human cytomegalovirus (CMV) immediate early promoter
    834..867     +  LTR            5' LTR (truncated) (fragment): truncated 5' long terminal repeat (LTR) from HIV-1
    883..901     +  promoter       T7 promoter: promoter for bacteriophage T7 RNA polymerase
    985..1935    +  CDS            APOE (sequence withheld): APOE_HUMAN - Experimental evidence at protein level: Swiss-Prot protein existence level 1. (Microbial infection) Through its interaction with HCV envelope glycoprotein E2, participates in the attachment of HCV to HSPGs and other receptors (LDLr, VLDLr, and SR-B1) on the cell surface and to the assembly, maturation and infectivity of HCV viral particles (PubMed:25122793, PubMed:29695434). This interaction is probably promoted via the up-regulation of cellular autophagy by the virus (PubMed:29695434). From Homo sapiens (Human).
   2066..2083    +  misc_feature   MCS (fragment): pUC18/19 multiple cloning site
   2092..2110    -  promoter       SP6 promoter: promoter for bacteriophage SP6 RNA polymerase
   2136..2360    +  polyA_signal   bGH poly(A) signal: bovine growth hormone polyadenylation signal
   2364..2385    +  promoter       SV40 promoter (fragment): SV40 enhancer and early promoter
   2406..2834    +  rep_origin     f1 ori (sequence partly withheld): f1 bacteriophage origin of replication; arrow indicates direction of (+) strand synthesis
   2848..3177    +  promoter       SV40 promoter: SV40 enhancer and early promoter
   3244..4035    +  CDS            neo: KKA2_KLEPN - Also known as kan, nptII. Experimental evidence at protein level: Swiss-Prot protein existence level 1. Resistance to kanamycin, neomycin, paromomycin, ribostamycin, butirosin and gentamicin B. From Klebsiella pneumoniae.
   4059..4217    +  CDS            ble (fragment): BLE_KLEPN - Experimental evidence at protein level: Swiss-Prot protein existence level 1. Binding protein with a strong affinity to the bleomycin family of antibiotics. Binds to CL990; an antimitotic-antibiotic compound. From Klebsiella pneumoniae.
   4212..4333    +  polyA_signal   SV40 poly(A) signal: SV40 polyadenylation signal
   4406..4422    -  protein_bind   lac operator: The lac repressor binds to the lac operator to inhibit transcription in E. coli. This inhibition can be relieved by adding lactose or isopropyl-β-D-thiogalactopyranoside (IPTG). lac repressor encoded by lacI
   4430..4460    -  promoter       lac promoter: promoter for the E. coli lac operon
   4475..4496    -  protein_bind   CAP binding site: CAP binding activates transcription in the presence of cAMP. E. coli catabolite activator protein
   4509..4601    -  CDS            lacI (fragment): lac repressor; lacI; The lac repressor binds to the lac operator to inhibit transcription in E. coli. This inhibition can be relieved by adding lactose or isopropyl-β-D-thiogalactopyranoside (IPTG).
   4784..5372    -  rep_origin     ori: high-copy-number ColE1/pMB1/pBR322/pUC origin of replication
   5543..6403    -  CDS            AmpR: β-lactamase; bla; confers resistance to ampicillin, carbenicillin, and related antibiotics
   6404..6508    -  promoter       AmpR promoter: bla
>Addgene plasmid #197147 | pcDNA3-ApoE3 | addgene full sequence | sequence record 388018 | Addgene NGS Result
GAAAAGTGCCACCTGACGTCGACGGATCGGGAGATCTCCCGATCCCCTATGGTGCACTCTCAGTACAATC
TGCTCTGATGCCGCATAGTTAAGCCAGTATCTGCTCCCTGCTTGTGTGTTGGAGGTCGCTGAGTAGTGCG
CGAGCAAAATTTAAGCTACAACAAGGCAAGGCTTGACCGACAATTGCATGAAGAATCTGCTTAGGGTTAG
GCGTTTTGCGCTGCTTCGCGATGTACGGGCCAGATATACGCGTTGACATTGATTATTGACTAGTTATTAA
TAGTAATCAATTACGGGGTCATTAGTTCATAGCCCATATATGGAGTTCCGCGTTACATAACTTACGGTAA
ATGGCCCGCCTGGCTGACCGCCCAACGACCCCCGCCCATTGACGTCAATAATGACGTATGTTCCCATAGT
AACGCCAATAGGGACTTTCCATTGACGTCAATGGGTGGAGTATTTACGGTAAACTGCCCACTTGGCAGTA
CATCAAGTGTATCATATGCCAAGTACGCCCCCTATTGACGTCAATGACGGTAAATGGCCCGCCTGGCATT
ATGCCCAGTACATGACCTTATGGGACTTTCCTACTTGGCAGTACATCTACGTATTAGTCATCGCTATTAC
CATGGTGATGCGGTTTTGGCAGTACATCAATGGGCGTGGATAGCGGTTTGACTCACGGGGATTTCCAAGT
CTCCACCCCATTGACGTCAATGGGAGTTTGTTTTGGCACCAAAATCAACGGGACTTTCCAAAATGTCGTA
ACAACTCCGCCCCATTGACGCAAATGGGCGGTAGGCGTGTACGGTGGGAGGTCTATATAAGCAGAGCTCT
CTGGCTAACTAGAGAACCCACTGCTTACTGGCTTATCGAAATTAATACGACTCACTATAGGGAGACCCAA
GCTTGGTACCCGGGGCCTTCCCCAGGAGCCGACTGGCGGGATCCCGCGGGATCCCGCCAATCACAGGCAG
GAAG
[951 nt withheld, positions 985-1935]
TGAACGCCGAAGCCTGCAGCCATGCGACCCCACGCCACCCCGTGCCTCCTGCCTCCGCGCAGCCTGCAGC
GGGAGACCCTGTCCCCGCCCCAGCCGTCCTCCTGGGGTGGACCCTAGTTTAATAAAGATTCCCGGGGATC
CTCTAGAGGGCCCTATTCTATAGTGTCACCTAAATGCTAGAGCTCGCTGATCAGCCTCGACTGTGCCTTC
TAGTTGCCAGCCATCTGTTGTTTGCCCCTCCCCCGTGCCTTCCTTGACCCTGGAAGGTGCCACTCCCACT
GTCCTTTCCTAATAAAATGAGGAAATTGCATCGCATTGTCTGAGTAGGTGTCATTCTATTCTGGGGGGTG
GGGTGGGGCAGGACAGCAAGGGGGAGGATTGGGAAGACAATAGCAGGCATGCTGGGGATGCGGTGGGCTC
TATGGCTTCTGAGGCGGAAAGAACCAGCTGGGGCTCTAGGGGGTATCCCC
[124 nt withheld, positions 2406-2529]
C
[91 nt withheld, positions 2531-2621]
A
[49 nt withheld, positions 2623-2671]
CCTTTGACGTTGGAGTCCACGTTCTTT
[37 nt withheld, positions 2699-2735]
ACCCTATCTCGGTCTATTCTTTTGATTTATAAGGGATTTTGCCGATTTCGGCCTATTGGTTAAAAAATGA
GCTGATTTAACAAAAATTTAACGCGAATTAATTCTGTGGAATGTGTGTCAGTTAGGGTGTGGAAAGTCCC
CAGGCTCCCCAGCAGGCAGAAGTATGCAAAGCATGCATCTCAATTAGTCAGCAACCAGGTGTGGAAAGTC
CCCAGGCTCCCCAGCAGGCAGAAGTATGCAAAGCATGCATCTCAATTAGTCAGCAACCATAGTCCCGCCC
CTAACTCCGCCCATCCCGCCCCTAACTCCGCCCAGTTCCGCCCATTCTCCGCCCCATGGCTGACTAATTT
TTTTTATTTATGCAGAGGCCGAGGCCGCCTCTGCCTCTGAGCTATTCCAGAAGTAGTGAGGAGGCTTTTT
TGGAGGCCTAGGCTTTTGCAAAAAGCTCCCGGGAGCTTGTATATCCATTTTCGGATCTGATCAAGAGACA
GGATGAGGATCGTTTCGCATGATTGAACAAGATGGATTGCACGCAGGTTCTCCGGCCGCTTGGGTGGAGA
GGCTATTCGGCTATGACTGGGCACAACAGACAATCGGCTGCTCTGATGCCGCCGTGTTCCGGCTGTCAGC
GCAGGGGCGCCCGGTTCTTTTTGTCAAGACCGACCTGTCCGGTGCCCTGAATGAACTGCAGGACGAGGCA
GCGCGGCTATCGTGGCTGGCCACGACGGGCGTTCCTTGCGCAGCTGTGCTCGACGTTGTCACTGAAGCGG
GAAGGGACTGGCTGCTATTGGGCGAAGTGCCGGGGCAGGATCTCCTGTCATCTCACCTTGCTCCTGCCGA
GAAAGTATCCATCATGGCTGATGCAATGCGGCGGCTGCATACGCTTGATCCGGCTACCTGCCCATTCGAC
CACCAAGCGAAACATCGCATCGAGCGAGCACGTACTCGGATGGAAGCCGGTCTTGTCGATCAGGATGATC
TGGACGAAGAGCATCAGGGGCTCGCGCCAGCCGAACTGTTCGCCAGGCTCAAGGCGCGCATGCCCGACGG
CGAGGATCTCGTCGTGACCCATGGCGATGCCTGCTTGCCGAATATCATGGTGGAAAATGGCCGCTTTTCT
GGATTCATCGACTGTGGCCGGCTGGGTGTGGCGGACCGCTATCAGGACATAGCGTTGGCTACCCGTGATA
TTGCTGAAGAGCTTGGCGGCGAATGGGCTGACCGCTTCCTCGTGCTTTACGGTATCGCCGCTCCCGATTC
GCAGCGCATCGCCTTCTATCGCCTTCTTGACGAGTTCTTCTGAGCGGGACTCTGGGGTTCGAAATGACCG
ACCAAGCGACGCCCAACCTGCCATCACGAGATTTCGATTCCACCGCCGCCTTCTATGAAAGGTTGGGCTT
CGGAATCGTTTTCCGGGACGCCGGCTGGATGATCCTCCAGCGCGGGGATCTCATGCTGGAGTTCTTCGCC
CACCCCAACTTGTTTATTGCAGCTTATAATGGTTACAAATAAAGCAATAGCATCACAAATTTCACAAATA
AAGCATTTTTTTCACTGCATTCTAGTTGTGGTTTGTCCAAACTCATCAATGTATCTTATCATGTCTGTAT
ACCGTCGACCTCTAGCTAGAGCTTGGCGTAATCATGGTCATAGCTGTTTCCTGTGTGAAATTGTTATCCG
CTCACAATTCCACACAACATACGAGCCGGAAGCATAAAGTGTAAAGCCTGGGGTGCCTAATGAGTGAGCT
AACTCACATTAATTGCGTTGCGCTCACTGCCCGCTTTCCAGTCGGGAAACCTGTCGTGCCAGCTGCATTA
ATGAATCGGCCAACGCGCGGGGAGAGGCGGTTTGCGTATTGGGCGCTCTTCCGCTTCCTCGCTCACTGAC
TCGCTGCGCTCGGTCGTTCGGCTGCGGCGAGCGGTATCAGCTCACTCAAAGGCGGTAATACGGTTATCCA
CAGAATCAGGGGATAACGCAGGAAAGAACATGTGAGCAAAAGGCCAGCAAAAGGCCAGGAACCGTAAAAA
GGCCGCGTTGCTGGCGTTTTTCCATAGGCTCCGCCCCCCTGACGAGCATCACAAAAATCGACGCTCAAGT
CAGAGGTGGCGAAACCCGACAGGACTATAAAGATACCAGGCGTTTCCCCCTGGAAGCTCCCTCGTGCGCT
CTCCTGTTCCGACCCTGCCGCTTACCGGATACCTGTCCGCCTTTCTCCCTTCGGGAAGCGTGGCGCTTTC
TCATAGCTCACGCTGTAGGTATCTCAGTTCGGTGTAGGTCGTTCGCTCCAAGCTGGGCTGTGTGCACGAA
CCCCCCGTTCAGCCCGACCGCTGCGCCTTATCCGGTAACTATCGTCTTGAGTCCAACCCGGTAAGACACG
ACTTATCGCCACTGGCAGCAGCCACTGGTAACAGGATTAGCAGAGCGAGGTATGTAGGCGGTGCTACAGA
GTTCTTGAAGTGGTGGCCTAACTACGGCTACACTAGAAGAACAGTATTTGGTATCTGCGCTCTGCTGAAG
CCAGTTACCTTCGGAAAAAGAGTTGGTAGCTCTTGATCCGGCAAACAAACCACCGCTGGTAGCGGTGGTT
TTTTTGTTTGCAAGCAGCAGATTACGCGCAGAAAAAAAGGATCTCAAGAAGATCCTTTGATCTTTTCTAC
GGGGTCTGACGCTCAGTGGAACGAAAACTCACGTTAAGGGATTTTGGTCATGAGATTATCAAAAAGGATC
TTCACCTAGATCCTTTTAAATTAAAAATGAAGTTTTAAATCAATCTAAAGTATATATGAGTAAACTTGGT
CTGACAGTTACCAATGCTTAATCAGTGAGGCACCTATCTCAGCGATCTGTCTATTTCGTTCATCCATAGT
TGCCTGACTCCCCGTCGTGTAGATAACTACGATACGGGAGGGCTTACCATCTGGCCCCAGTGCTGCAATG
ATACCGCGAGACCCACGCTCACCGGCTCCAGATTTATCAGCAATAAACCAGCCAGCCGGAAGGGCCGAGC
GCAGAAGTGGTCCTGCAACTTTATCCGCCTCCATCCAGTCTATTAATTGTTGCCGGGAAGCTAGAGTAAG
TAGTTCGCCAGTTAATAGTTTGCGCAACGTTGTTGCCATTGCTACAGGCATCGTGGTGTCACGCTCGTCG
TTTGGTATGGCTTCATTCAGCTCCGGTTCCCAACGATCAAGGCGAGTTACATGATCCCCCATGTTGTGCA
AAAAAGCGGTTAGCTCCTTCGGTCCTCCGATCGTTGTCAGAAGTAAGTTGGCCGCAGTGTTATCACTCAT
GGTTATGGCAGCACTGCATAATTCTCTTACTGTCATGCCATCCGTAAGATGCTTTTCTGTGACTGGTGAG
TACTCAACCAAGTCATTCTGAGAATAGTGTATGCGGCGACCGAGTTGCTCTTGCCCGGCGTCAATACGGG
ATAATACCGCGCCACATAGCAGAACTTTAAAAGTGCTCATCATTGGAAAACGTTCTTCGGGGCGAAAACT
CTCAAGGATCTTACCGCTGTTGAGATCCAGTTCGATGTAACCCACTCGTGCACCCAACTGATCTTCAGCA
TCTTTTACTTTCACCAGCGTTTCTGGGTGAGCAAAAACAGGAAGGCAAAATGCCGCAAAAAAGGGAATAA
GGGCGACACGGAAATGTTGAATACTCATACTCTTCCTTTTTCAATATTATTGAAGCATTTATCAGGGTTA
TTGTCTCATGAGCGGATACATATTTGAATGTATTTAGAAAAATAAACAAATAGGGGTTCCGCGCACATTT
CCCC
